>Addgene plasmid #35619 | pTAT-CRE | addgene partial sequence | sequence record 44555 | T7 5'-TAATACGACTCACTATAGGG-3'
TGTTTAACTTTAAGAAGGAGATATACCATGGGCAGGAAGAAGCGGAGACAGCGACGAAGAGGCCATATGG
CTAGCATGACTGGTGGACAGCAAATGGGTCGGGATCCGAATTCCATGTCCAATTTACTGACCGTACACCA
AAATTTGCCTGCATTACCGGTCGATGCAACGAGTGATGAGGTTCGCAAGAACCTGATGGACATGTTCAGG
GATCGCCAGGCGTTTTCTGAGCATACCTGGAAAATGCTTCTGTCCGTTTGCCGGTCGTGGGCGGCATGGT
GCAAGTTGAATAACCGGAAATGGTTTCCCGCAGAACCTGAAGATGTTCGCGATTATCTTCTATATCTTCA
GGCGCGCGGTCTGGCAGTAAAAACTATCCAGCAACATTTGGGCCAGCTAAACATGCTTCATCGTCGGTCC
GGGCTGCCACGACCAAGTGACAGCAATGCTGTTTCACTGGTTATGCGGCGGATCCGAAAAGAAAACGTTG
ATGCCGGTGAACGTGCAAAACAGGCTCTAGCGTTCGAACGCACTGATTTCGACCAGGTTCGTTCACTCAT
GGAAAATAGCGATCGCTGCCAGGATATACGTAATCTGGCATTTCTGGGGATTGCTTATAACACCCTGTTA
CGTATAGCCGAAATTGCCAGGATCAGGGTTAAAGATATCTCACGTACTGAC
