[The description below was written by a language model from this plasmid's Addgene catalogue record.]
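Description:
pTAT-CRE is a bacterial expression plasmid built on the pET28 backbone for producing a cell-permeable form of Cre recombinase in E. coli. It is selected with kanamycin and is propagated in a standard cloning strain (DH5alpha); the record lists the copy number as unknown and gives no feature table, so details such as the origin of replication and any lac repressor or operator elements typical of pET vectors are not explicitly documented here.

The insert is the cre gene of bacteriophage P1, cloned between EcoRI and NotI sites that both remain intact, and placed under the control of a T7 promoter. Transcription from this promoter requires T7 RNA polymerase, so protein production would normally be carried out in an expression host that supplies that polymerase rather than in the cloning strain. The backbone contributes three fusion elements: an N-terminal TAT peptide, an N-terminal T7 epitope tag, and a C-terminal 6xHis tag. The TAT sequence is a protein transduction domain that promotes uptake of the fused protein into mammalian cells, the T7 tag permits immunodetection, and the His tag allows purification by immobilised metal affinity chromatography.

Purified TAT-Cre can be added directly to cells, where it enters and catalyses recombination between loxP sites without the need for transfection or viral delivery of a Cre gene. The associated publication concerns uptake of TAT-fusion proteins by lipid raft macropinocytosis and their endosomal escape, consistent with use of this protein as a functional readout of transduction through recombination of a loxP-dependent reporter.
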