Addgene plasmid #35619: pTAT-CRE
Depositing lab: Steven Dowdy. Depositing organization: University of California, San Diego (UCSD). Publication: Transducible TAT-HA fusogenic peptide enhances escape of TAT-fusion proteins after lipid raft macropinocytosis. Wadia JS, Stan RV, Dowdy SF. Nat Med. 2004 Mar;10(3):310-5. Epub 2004 Feb 8. 10.1038/nm996 PubMed 14770178.
Backbone
  Vector backbone: pET28
  Backbone manufacturer: EMD biosciences
  Vector type: Bacterial Expression
Growth in bacteria
  Bacterial resistance: Kanamycin, 50 μg/mL
  Growth temperature: 37°C
  Growth strain: DH5alpha
  Copy number: Unknown
Gene/Insert
  Gene/Insert name: CRE
  Species: Bacteriophage P1
  Entrez Gene: cre (a.k.a. P1_gp003)
  Promoter: T7
  Tag / fusion protein: TAT (N terminal on backbone); T7 tag (N terminal on backbone); 6xHIS (C terminal on backbone)
  Cloning method: Restriction Enzyme; 5′ cloning site EcoRI (not destroyed); 3′ cloning site NotI (not destroyed)
  Sequencing primers: 5′ T7 fwd
Terms and licenses: Academic/Nonprofit Terms; Industry Terms: Not Available to Industry
How to cite: pTAT-CRE was a gift from Steven Dowdy (Addgene plasmid # 35619 ; http://n2t.net/addgene:35619 ; RRID:Addgene_35619)
